>Addgene plasmid #203384 | Tau BA 12->10 P301L | addgene full sequence | sequence record 401582 | Addgene NGS Result
ATTTATAAGGGATTTTGCCGATTTCGGCCTATTGGTTAAAAAATGAGCTGATTTAACAAAAATTTAACGC
GAATTAATTCTGTGGAATGTGTGTCAGTTAGGGTGTGGAAAGTCCCCAGGCTCCCCAGCAGGCAGAAGTA
TGCAAAGCATGCATCTCAATTAGTCAGCAACCAGGTGTGGAAAGTCCCCAGGCTCCCCAGCAGGCAGAAG
TATGCAAAGCATGCATCTCAATTAGTCAGCAACCATAGTCCCGCCCCTAACTCCGCCCATCCCGCCCCTA
ACTCCGCCCAGTTCCGCCCATTCTCCGCCCCATGGCTGACTAATTTTTTTTATTTATGCAGAGGCCGAGG
CCGCCTCTGCCTCTGAGCTATTCCAGAAGTAGTGAGGAGGCTTTTTTGGAGGCCTAGGCTTTTGCAAAAA
GCTCCCGGGAGCTTGTATATCCATTTTCGGATCTGATCAAGAGACAGGATGAGGATCGTTTCGCATGATT
GAACAAGATGGATTGCACGCAGGTTCTCCGGCCGCTTGGGTGGAGAGGCTATTCGGCTATGACTGGGCAC
AACAGACAATCGGCTGCTCTGATGCCGCCGTGTTCCGGCTGTCAGCGCAGGGGCGCCCGGTTCTTTTTGT
CAAGACCGACCTGTCCGGTGCCCTGAATGAACTGCAGGACGAGGCAGCGCGGCTATCGTGGCTGGCCACG
ACGGGCGTTCCTTGCGCAGCTGTGCTCGACGTTGTCACTGAAGCGGGAAGGGACTGGCTGCTATTGGGCG
AAGTGCCGGGGCAGGATCTCCTGTCATCTCACCTTGCTCCTGCCGAGAAAGTATCCATCATGGCTGATGC
AATGCGGCGGCTGCATACGCTTGATCCGGCTACCTGCCCATTCGACCACCAAGCGAAACATCGCATCGAG
CGAGCACGTACTCGGATGGAAGCCGGTCTTGTCGATCAGGATGATCTGGACGAAGAGCATCAGGGGCTCG
CGCCAGCCGAACTGTTCGCCAGGCTCAAGGCGCGCATGCCCGACGGCGAGGATCTCGTCGTGACCCATGG
CGATGCCTGCTTGCCGAATATCATGGTGGAAAATGGCCGCTTTTCTGGATTCATCGACTGTGGCCGGCTG
GGTGTGGCGGACCGCTATCAGGACATAGCGTTGGCTACCCGTGATATTGCTGAAGAGCTTGGCGGCGAAT
GGGCTGACCGCTTCCTCGTGCTTTACGGTATCGCCGCTCCCGATTCGCAGCGCATCGCCTTCTATCGCCT
TCTTGACGAGTTCTTCTGAGCGGGACTCTGGGGTTCGAAATGACCGACCAAGCGACGCCCAACCTGCCAT
CACGAGATTTCGATTCCACCGCCGCCTTCTATGAAAGGTTGGGCTTCGGAATCGTTTTCCGGGACGCCGG
CTGGATGATCCTCCAGCGCGGGGATCTCATGCTGGAGTTCTTCGCCCACCCCAACTTGTTTATTGCAGCT
TATAATGGTTACAAATAAAGCAATAGCATCACAAATTTCACAAATAAAGCATTTTTTTCACTGCATTCTA
GTTGTGGTTTGTCCAAACTCATCAATGTATCTTATCATGTCTGTATACCGTCGACCTCTAGCTAGAGCTT
GGCGTAATCATGGTCATAGCTGTTTCCTGTGTGAAATTGTTATCCGCTCACAATTCCACACAACATACGA
GCCGGAAGCATAAAGTGTAAAGCCTGGGGTGCCTAATGAGTGAGCTAACTCACATTAATTGCGTTGCGCT
CACTGCCCGCTTTCCAGTCGGGAAACCTGTCGTGCCAGCTGCATTAATGAATCGGCCAACGCGCGGGGAG
AGGCGGTTTGCGTATTGGGCGCTCTTCCGCTTCCTCGCTCACTGACTCGCTGCGCTCGGTCGTTCGGCTG
CGGCGAGCGGTATCAGCTCACTCAAAGGCGGTAATACGGTTATCCACAGAATCAGGGGATAACGCAGGAA
AGAACATGTGAGCAAAAGGCCAGCAAAAGGCCAGGAACCGTAAAAAGGCCGCGTTGCTGGCGTTTTTCCA
TAGGCTCCGCCCCCCTGACGAGCATCACAAAAATCGACGCTCAAGTCAGAGGTGGCGAAACCCGACAGGA
CTATAAAGATACCAGGCGTTTCCCCCTGGAAGCTCCCTCGTGCGCTCTCCTGTTCCGACCCTGCCGCTTA
CCGGATACCTGTCCGCCTTTCTCCCTTCGGGAAGCGTGGCGCTTTCTCATAGCTCACGCTGTAGGTATCT
CAGTTCGGTGTAGGTCGTTCGCTCCAAGCTGGGCTGTGTGCACGAACCCCCCGTTCAGCCCGACCGCTGC
GCCTTATCCGGTAACTATCGTCTTGAGTCCAACCCGGTAAGACACGACTTATCGCCACTGGCAGCAGCCA
CTGGTAACAGGATTAGCAGAGCGAGGTATGTAGGCGGTGCTACAGAGTTCTTGAAGTGGTGGCCTAACTA
CGGCTACACTAGAAGAACAGTATTTGGTATCTGCGCTCTGCTGAAGCCAGTTACCTTCGGAAAAAGAGTT
GGTAGCTCTTGATCCGGCAAACAAACCACCGCTGGTAGCGGTGGTTTTTTTGTTTGCAAGCAGCAGATTA
CGCGCAGAAAAAAAGGATCTCAAGAAGATCCTTTGATCTTTTCTACGGGGTCTGACGCTCAGTGGAACGA
AAACTCACGTTAAGGGATTTTGGTCATGAGATTATCAAAAAGGATCTTCACCTAGATCCTTTTAAATTAA
AAATGAAGTTTTAAATCAATCTAAAGTATATATGAGTAAACTTGGTCTGACAGTTACCAATGCTTAATCA
GTGAGGCACCTATCTCAGCGATCTGTCTATTTCGTTCATCCATAGTTGCCTGACTCCCCGTCGTGTAGAT
AACTACGATACGGGAGGGCTTACCATCTGGCCCCAGTGCTGCAATGATACCGCGAGACCCACGCTCACCG
GCTCCAGATTTATCAGCAATAAACCAGCCAGCCGGAAGGGCCGAGCGCAGAAGTGGTCCTGCAACTTTAT
CCGCCTCCATCCAGTCTATTAATTGTTGCCGGGAAGCTAGAGTAAGTAGTTCGCCAGTTAATAGTTTGCG
CAACGTTGTTGCCATTGCTACAGGCATCGTGGTGTCACGCTCGTCGTTTGGTATGGCTTCATTCAGCTCC
GGTTCCCAACGATCAAGGCGAGTTACATGATCCCCCATGTTGTGCAAAAAAGCGGTTAGCTCCTTCGGTC
CTCCGATCGTTGTCAGAAGTAAGTTGGCCGCAGTGTTATCACTCATGGTTATGGCAGCACTGCATAATTC
TCTTACTGTCATGCCATCCGTAAGATGCTTTTCTGTGACTGGTGAGTACTCAACCAAGTCATTCTGAGAA
TAGTGTATGCGGCGACCGAGTTGCTCTTGCCCGGCGTCAATACGGGATAATACCGCGCCACATAGCAGAA
CTTTAAAAGTGCTCATCATTGGAAAACGTTCTTCGGGGCGAAAACTCTCAAGGATCTTACCGCTGTTGAG
ATCCAGTTCGATGTAACCCACTCGTGCACCCAACTGATCTTCAGCATCTTTTACTTTCACCAGCGTTTCT
GGGTGAGCAAAAACAGGAAGGCAAAATGCCGCAAAAAAGGGAATAAGGGCGACACGGAAATGTTGAATAC
TCATACTCTTCCTTTTTCAATATTATTGAAGCATTTATCAGGGTTATTGTCTCATGAGCGGATACATATT
TGAATGTATTTAGAAAAATAAACAAATAGGGGTTCCGCGCACATTTCCCCGAAAAGTGCCACCTGACGTC
GACGGATCGGGAGATCTCCCGATCCCCTATGGTGCACTCTCAGTACAATCTGCTCTGATGCCGCATAGTT
AAGCCAGTATCTGCTCCCTGCTTGTGTGTTGGAGGTCGCTGAGTAGTGCGCGAGCAAAATTTAAGCTACA
ACAAGGCAAGGCTTGACCGACAATTGCATGAAGAATCTGCTTAGGGTTAGGCGTTTTGCGCTGCTTCGCG
ATGTACGGGCCAGATATACGCGTTGACATTGATTATTGACTAGTTATTAATAGTAATCAATTACGGGGTC
ATTAGTTCATAGCCCATATATGGAGTTCCGCGTTACATAACTTACGGTAAATGGCCCGCCTGGCTGACCG
CCCAACGACCCCCGCCCATTGACGTCAATAATGACGTATGTTCCCATAGTAACGCCAATAGGGACTTTCC
ATTGACGTCAATGGGTGGAGTATTTACGGTAAACTGCCCACTTGGCAGTACATCAAGTGTATCATATGCC
AAGTACGCCCCCTATTGACGTCAATGACGGTAAATGGCCCGCCTGGCATTATGCCCAGTACATGACCTTA
TGGGACTTTCCTACTTGGCAGTACATCTACGTATTAGTCATCGCTATTACCATGGTGATGCGGTTTTGGC
AGTACATCAATGGGCGTGGATAGCGGTTTGACTCACGGGGATTTCCAAGTCTCCACCCCATTGACGTCAA
TGGGAGTTTGTTTTGGCACCAAAATCAACGGGACTTTCCAAAATGTCGTAACAACTCCGCCCCATTGACG
CAAATGGGCGGTAGGCGTGTACGGTGGGAGGTCTATATAAGCAGAGCTCTCTGGCTAACTAGAGAACCCA
CTGCTTACTGGCTTATCGAAATTAATACGACTCACTATAGGGAGACCCAAGCTGGCTAGCGTTTAAACTT
AAGCTTGGTACCGAGCTCGGATCCACTAGTCCAGTGTGGTGGAATTCCCAGGCTGATGGGGCCTCCAGGG
CAGTGGTTTCCACCCAGCATTCTCAAAAGAGCCACTGAGGTCTCAGTGCCATTTTCAAGATTTCGGAAGC
GGCCTGGGCACGGCTGGTCCTTCACTGGGATCACCACTTGGCAATTATTTACACCTGAGACGAATAAAAA
CCAGAGTGCTGAGATTACAGGCATGGTGGCTTACGCTTGTAATCGGCTTTGGGAAGCCGAGGTGGGCTGA
TTGCTTGAGCCCAGGAGTTTCAAACTATCCTGGACAACATAGCATGACCTCGTCTCTACAAAAAATACAA
AAAATTTGCCAGGTGTGGTGGCATGTGCCTGTGGTCCCAGCTACTTGGGAGGCTGAAGTAGGAGAATCCC
CTGAGCCCTGGGAAGTCGAGGCTGCACTGAGCCGTGATGATGTCACTGCACTCCAGCCTGGGTGACAAAG
TGAGACCCTATCTCACAAAGAAAAAAAACAAAACAAAAAACCCAAAGCACACTGTTTCCACTGTTTCCAG
AGTTCCTGAGAGGAAAGGTCACCGGGTGAGGAAGACGTTCTCACTGATCTGGCAGAGAAAATGTCCAGTT
TTTCCAACTCCCTAAACCATGGTTTTCTATTTCACAGCCCCCCCTTGCAGGGACAGAGCCCTCGTACAGA
AGGGACACCCCACATTTGTCTTCCCCACAAAGCGGCCTGTGTCCTGCCTACGGGGTCAGGGCTTCTCAAA
CCTGGCTGTGTGTCAGAATCACCAGGGGAACTTTTCAAAACTAGAGAGACTGAAGCCAGACTCCTAGATT
CTAATTCTAGGTCAGGGCTAGGGGCTGAGATTGTAAAAATCCACAGGTGATTCTGATGCCCGGCAGGCTT
GAGAACAGCCGCAGGGAGTTCTCTGGGAATGTGCCGGTGGGTCTAGCCAGGTGTGAGTGGAGATGCCGGG
GAACTTCCTATTACTCACTCGTCAGTGTGGCCGAACACATTTTTCACTTGACCTCAGGCTGGTGAACGCT
CCCCTCTGGGGTTCAGGCCTCACGATGCCATCCTTTTGTGAAGTGAGGACCTGCAATCCCAGCTTCGTAA
AGCCCGCTGGAAATCACTCACACTTCTGGGATGCCTTCAGAGCAGCCCTCTATCCCTTCAGCTCCCCTGG
GATGTGACTCGACCTCCCGTCACTCCCCAGACTGCCTCTGCCAAGTCCGAAAGTGGAGGCATCCTTGCGA
GCAAGTAGGCGGGTCCAGGGTGGCGCATGTCACTCATCGAAAGTGGAGGCGTCCTTGCGAGCAAGCAGGC
GGGTCCAGGGTGGCGTGTCACTCATCCTTTTTTCTGGCTACCAAAGGTGCAGATAATTAATGACTACAAA
GACCATGACGGTGATTATAAAGATCATGACATCGATTACAAGGATGACGATGACAAGAAGAAGCTGGATC
TTAGCAACGTCCAGTCCAAGTGTGGCTCAAAGGATAATATCAAACACGTCCTGGGAGGCGGCAGTGTGCA
AATAGTCTACAAACCAGTTGACCTGAGCAAGGTGACCTCCAAGTGTGGCTCATTAGGCAACATCCATCAT
AAACCAGGAGGTGGCCAGGTGGAAGTAAAATCTGAGAAGCTTGACTTCAAGGACAGAGTCCAGTCGAAGA
TTGGGTCCCTGGACAATATCACCCACGTCCCTGGCGGAGGAAATAAAAAGGTAAAGGGGGTAGGGTGGGT
TGGATGCTGCCCTTGGGTATATGGGCATTAATCAAGTTGAGTGGACAAAGGCTGGTCCAGTTCCCAGAGG
AGGAAAACAGAGGCTTCTGTGTTGACTGGCTGGATGTGGGCCCTCAGCAGCATCCAGTGGGTCTCCACTG
CCTGTCTCAATCACCTGGAGCTTTAGCACGTTTCACACCTGGGCCCCAACCTGGAGAGGCTGACCAATGG
GTCTCAGGGGCAGCTCGGTTGCTGGAGTTTTTGTTTTTATTTATTTTTATGTATTTAAGGCAGGGTCTCT
GTATTAGTCCATTCTCACACTGCTAATAAAGACATACCCAAGACTGGGTAATTTATAAAGGAAAGAGGTT
TAATGGACTCACAGTTCCATATGGCTGGGGAGGCCTCAAAATCATGGCGGAAGGCAAAGGAGAAGCAAAG
GCATGTCTTACATGGCAACAGGCAAGAGAGCGTGTGCAGGGGAACTCCCATTTATAAAACCATCAGACCT
CATGAGATTTATTCACTATCATGAGAACAGCATGGGAAAGACCCGCCCCCATGATTCAGTTACCTCCCAC
TGGGTCCCTCCCATGACACATGGAATTATGGGAGCTACAATTCAAGATGAGATTTGGGTGGGGACACAGC
CAAACCATATCAGTCTCCCTCTGTCATCCAGGCTGGAGTGCACTGGCATGATCTCGGCTCACTGCAGCCT
CTACCTCCCTGGGTCAGGTGATCTTCCCACCTCAGCCTCCCAGGTAGCTGGAACTACAGGTACCTGCCAC
TATGCCTGGCTAAATATTTTGTATTTCCTGTGGAGACGAGGTTTTGCCACGTTGCCCAGGCTGGTCTTGA
ACTCCTGAGGTCAAGCAATATGCCCACCTCGGCCTCCCAAGGTGCTGGGATTACAGGTGTGAGCCACAGT
GCTCGGCCTAAGTCACTGCAGTTTTTAGCGGCCGCTCGAGTCTAGAGGGCCCGTTTAAACCCGCTGATCA
GCCTCGACTGTGCCTTCTAGTTGCCAGCCATCTGTTGTTTGCCCCTCCCCCGTGCCTTCCTTGACCCTGG
AAGGTGCCACTCCCACTGTCCTTTCCTAATAAAATGAGGAAATTGCATCGCATTGTCTGAGTAGGTGTCA
TTCTATTCTGGGGGGTGGGGTGGGGCAGGACAGCAAGGGGGAGGATTGGGAAGACAATAGCAGGCATGCT
GGGGATGCGGTGGGCTCTATGGCTTCTGAGGCGGAAAGAACCAGCTGGGGCTCTAGGGGGTATCCCC
[124 nt withheld, positions 7698-7821]
C
[91 nt withheld, positions 7823-7913]
A
[49 nt withheld, positions 7915-7963]
CCTTTGACGTTGGAGTCCACGTTCTTT
[37 nt withheld, positions 7991-8027]
ACCCTATCTCGGTCTATTCTTTTG
Features (pLannotate 1.2.2; 23 found; start..end, strand, type, name):
     89..418     +  promoter       SV40 promoter: SV40 enhancer and early promoter
    485..1276    +  CDS            neo: KKA2_KLEPN - Also known as kan, nptII. Experimental evidence at protein level: Swiss-Prot protein existence level 1. Resistance to kanamycin, neomycin, paromomycin, ribostamycin, butirosin and gentamicin B. From Klebsiella pneumoniae.
   1300..1458    +  CDS            ble (fragment): BLE_KLEPN - Experimental evidence at protein level: Swiss-Prot protein existence level 1. Binding protein with a strong affinity to the bleomycin family of antibiotics. Binds to CL990; an antimitotic-antibiotic compound. From Klebsiella pneumoniae.
   1453..1574    +  polyA_signal   SV40 poly(A) signal: SV40 polyadenylation signal
   1647..1663    -  protein_bind   lac operator: The lac repressor binds to the lac operator to inhibit transcription in E. coli. This inhibition can be relieved by adding lactose or isopropyl-β-D-thiogalactopyranoside (IPTG). lac repressor encoded by lacI
   1671..1701    -  promoter       lac promoter: promoter for the E. coli lac operon
   1716..1737    -  protein_bind   CAP binding site: CAP binding activates transcription in the presence of cAMP. E. coli catabolite activator protein
   1750..1842    -  CDS            lacI (fragment): lac repressor; lacI; The lac repressor binds to the lac operator to inhibit transcription in E. coli. This inhibition can be relieved by adding lactose or isopropyl-β-D-thiogalactopyranoside (IPTG).
   2025..2613    -  rep_origin     ori: high-copy-number ColE1/pMB1/pBR322/pUC origin of replication
   2784..3644    -  CDS            AmpR: β-lactamase; bla; confers resistance to ampicillin, carbenicillin, and related antibiotics
   3645..3749    -  promoter       AmpR promoter: bla
   3808..3860    -  misc_feature   bom (fragment): basis of mobility region from pBR322
   4015..4394    +  enhancer       CMV enhancer: human cytomegalovirus immediate early enhancer
   4395..4598    +  promoter       CMV promoter: human cytomegalovirus (CMV) immediate early promoter
   4594..4627    +  LTR            5' LTR (truncated) (fragment): truncated 5' long terminal repeat (LTR) from HIV-1
   4643..4661    +  promoter       T7 promoter: promoter for bacteriophage T7 RNA polymerase
   5058..5192    -  CDS            MKNK1 (fragment): MKNK1_HUMAN - Also known as MNK1. Experimental evidence at protein level: Swiss-Prot protein existence level 1. May play a role in the response to environmental stress and cytokines. Appears to regulate translation by phosphorylating EIF4E, thus increasing the affinity of this protein for the 7-methylguanosine- containing mRNA cap. From Homo sapiens (Human).
   6082..6147    +  CDS            3xFLAG: three tandem FLAG® epitope tags, followed by an enterokinase cleavage site
   6686..6702    -  misc_feature   CEN/ARS (fragment): S. cerevisiae CEN6 centromere fused to an autonomously replicating sequence
   7111..7377    +  CDS            GVQW1 (fragment): GVQW1_HUMAN - Also known as TIGD1L2. Experimental evidence at transcript level: Swiss-Prot protein existence level 2. From Homo sapiens (Human).
   7428..7652    +  polyA_signal   bGH poly(A) signal: bovine growth hormone polyadenylation signal
   7656..7677    +  promoter       SV40 promoter (fragment): SV40 enhancer and early promoter
   7698..75      +  rep_origin     f1 ori (across the origin) (sequence partly withheld): f1 bacteriophage origin of replication; arrow indicates direction of (+) strand synthesis
