[The description below was written by a language model from this plasmid's Addgene catalogue record and pLannotate feature annotations shown in this document.]
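Description:
Tau BA 12->10 P301L is a mammalian expression plasmid of about 8.05 kb built on the pcDNA 3.1 backbone and carrying a human MAPT (tau) insert with the FTDP-17 mutation P301L. It is propagated in E. coli through a high-copy ColE1/pUC-type origin and selected with ampicillin via the β-lactamase gene. An f1 origin is also present. For selection in mammalian cells, the backbone provides a neomycin/kanamycin phosphotransferase gene driven by the SV40 enhancer/early promoter and terminated by an SV40 polyadenylation signal.

The insert sits between the CMV immediate-early enhancer/promoter and the bovine growth hormone polyadenylation signal. A T7 promoter lies just upstream of the insert and could support in vitro transcription. The annotation software did not label the tau sequence itself, but a 3xFLAG epitope is detected in the middle of the roughly 2.8 kb insert region, matching the catalogue description of tau with an internal FLAG tag. Short fragment hits within this region (MKNK1, GVQW1, CEN/ARS) are probably incidental similarity matches, possibly to repetitive or intronic human sequence, rather than designed components. The same likely applies to the small HIV-1 LTR, ble, lacI and bom fragments elsewhere in the plasmid.

The name suggests an exon 12 to exon 10 arrangement, and the associated publication concerns the influence of FTDP-17 mutants on circular tau RNAs, but the record does not spell out the insert architecture. The stated purpose is transfection and in vitro assays, where the FLAG tag would allow detection of any protein produced from the tau sequence.
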