Addgene plasmid #203384: Tau BA 12->10 P301L
Purpose: For transfection and in vitro assay
Depositing lab: Stefan Stamm. Depositing organization: University of Kentucky. Publication: Influence of FTDP-17 mutants on circular tau RNAs. Margvelani G, Welden JR, Maquera AA, Van Eyk JE, Murray C, Miranda Sardon SC, Stamm S. Biochim Biophys Acta Mol Basis Dis. 2024 Apr;1870(4):167036. doi: 10.1016/j.bbadis.2024.167036. Epub 2024 Jan 28. PubMed 38286213.
Backbone
  Vector backbone: pcDNA 3.1
  Vector type: Mammalian Expression
Growth in bacteria
  Bacterial resistance: Ampicillin, 100 μg/mL
  Growth temperature: 37°C
  Growth strain: NEB Stable
  Copy number: Unknown
Gene/Insert
  Gene/Insert name: MAPT (alt name: Tau (with internal FLAG-tag))
  Species: H. sapiens (human)
  Mutation: P301L
  Entrez Gene: MAPT (a.k.a. DDPAC, FTD1, FTDP-17, MAPTL, MSTD, MTBT1, MTBT2, PPND, PPP1R103, TAU, Tau-PHF6, tau-40)
  Promoter: CMVf
  Cloning method: Unknown
Terms and licenses: Academic/Nonprofit Terms; Industry Terms: Not Available to Industry
Depositor comments: Please visit https://doi.org/10.1101/2023.09.08.556913 for bioRxiv preprint.
How to cite: Tau BA 12->10 P301L was a gift from Stefan Stamm (Addgene plasmid # 203384 ; http://n2t.net/addgene:203384 ; RRID:Addgene_203384)
